Addgene plasmid #36672: TAL2209
Depositing lab: Keith Joung. Depositing organization: Massachusetts General Hospital. Publication: FLASH assembly of TALENs for high-throughput genome editing. Reyon D, Tsai SQ, Khayter C, Foden JA, Sander JD, Joung JK. Nat Biotechnol. 2012 Apr 8. doi: 10.1038/nbt.2170. PubMed 22484455.
Backbone
  Vector backbone: JDS74
  Backbone manufacturer: Joung lab (Addgene Plasmid # 32288)
  Backbone size w/o insert (bp): 6447
  Vector type: Mammalian, T7 for in vitro mRNA synthesis
Growth in bacteria
  Bacterial resistance: Ampicillin, 100 μg/mL
  Growth temperature: 37°C
  Growth strain: XL1 Blue
  Copy number: High Copy
Gene/Insert
  Gene/Insert name: HOXA13-TALEN_Right (alt name: HOXA13)
  Species: H. sapiens (human)
  Insert size (bp): 1640
  Entrez Gene: HOXA13 (a.k.a. HOX1, HOX1J)
  Promoter: CMV
  Tag / fusion protein: 3X Flag (N terminal on backbone); WT FOKI (C terminal on backbone)
  Cloning method: Restriction Enzyme; 5′ cloning site BsmBI (destroyed during cloning); 3′ cloning site BsmBI (destroyed during cloning)
  Sequencing primers: 5′ CMV-F; 3′ BGH-rev
Terms and licenses: Academic/Nonprofit Terms; Industry Terms: Not Available to Industry
Depositor comments: Target binding site: TCGTAGAGAAACATGACG It is strongly recommended that users perform a diagnostic digest to verify this plasmid prior to use. For example, a double digest of the plasmid with BamHI and KpnI should result in two bands at 2.2kb and 5.9kb.
How to cite: TAL2209 was a gift from Keith Joung (Addgene plasmid # 36672 ; http://n2t.net/addgene:36672 ; RRID:Addgene_36672)
