[The description below was written by a language model from this plasmid's Addgene catalogue record.]
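Description:
TAL2209 is a mammalian expression plasmid encoding the right-hand monomer of a TALE nuclease (TALEN) pair directed against the human HOXA13 locus. It is built on the JDS74 backbone, a roughly 6.4 kb TALEN expression vector, into which an approximately 1.6 kb array of TAL effector repeats was inserted by restriction cloning through BsmBI sites that were destroyed in the process. BsmBI is a type IIS enzyme, so this allows seamless in-frame joining of the repeat array to the flanking backbone-encoded sequences. The associated publication describes the FLASH method for high-throughput TALEN assembly. The plasmid is maintained in E. coli at high copy number under ampicillin selection. The record does not name the origin of replication, and no feature table is provided.

The backbone supplies an N-terminal 3X FLAG tag, useful for detecting the protein, and a C-terminal wild-type FokI nuclease domain, so the expressed product is a FLAG-tagged TALE repeat array fused to FokI. Expression in mammalian cells is driven by the CMV promoter. The vector type also indicates a T7 promoter, which permits in vitro transcription of TALEN mRNA. Use of a BGH reverse sequencing primer suggests a BGH polyadenylation region downstream of the coding sequence, though this is not listed explicitly.

Because FokI cleaves DNA only as a dimer, this construct is intended for use with a matching left-hand HOXA13 TALEN that binds the adjacent half-site, which the record does not identify. Together they introduce a targeted double-strand break for genome editing at HOXA13 in human cells. The depositor specifies an 18-nucleotide target binding site and recommends verifying the plasmid by diagnostic restriction digest before use.
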