>Addgene plasmid #36672 | TAL2209 | depositor partial sequence | sequence record 45865 | TAL2209 sequence 1640 bps
GAACCTGACCCCAGACCAGGTAGTCGCAATCGCGTCACATGACGGGGGAAAGCAAGCCCTGGAAACCGTG
CAAAGGTTGTTGCCGGTCCTTTGTCAAGACCACGGCCTTACACCGGAGCAAGTCGTGGCCATTGCAAATA
ATAACGGTGGCAAACAGGCTCTTGAGACGGTTCAGAGACTTCTCCCAGTTCTCTGTCAAGCCCACGGGCT
GACTCCCGATCAAGTTGTAGCGATTGCGTCCAACGGTGGAGGGAAACAAGCATTGGAGACTGTCCAACGG
CTCCTTCCCGTGTTGTGTCAAGCCCACGGTTTGACGCCTGCACAAGTGGTCGCCATCGCCTCCAATATTG
GCGGTAAGCAGGCGCTGGAAACAGTACAGCGCCTGCTGCCTGTACTGTGCCAGGATCATGGACTGACCCC
AGACCAGGTAGTCGCAATCGCGAACAATAATGGGGGAAAGCAAGCCCTGGAAACCGTGCAAAGGTTGTTG
CCGGTCCTTTGTCAAGACCACGGCCTTACACCGGAGCAAGTCGTGGCCATTGCAAGCAACATCGGTGGCA
AACAGGCTCTTGAGACGGTTCAGAGACTTCTCCCAGTTCTCTGTCAAGCCCACGGGCTGACTCCCGATCA
AGTTGTAGCGATTGCGAATAACAATGGAGGGAAACAAGCATTGGAGACTGTCCAACGGCTCCTTCCCGTG
TTGTGTCAAGCCCACGGTTTGACGCCTGCACAAGTGGTCGCCATCGCCTCCAATATTGGCGGTAAGCAGG
CGCTGGAAACAGTACAGCGCCTGCTGCCTGTACTGTGCCAGGATCATGGACTGACCCCAGACCAGGTAGT
CGCAATCGCGTCGAACATTGGGGGAAAGCAAGCCCTGGAAACCGTGCAAAGGTTGTTGCCGGTCCTTTGT
CAAGACCACGGCCTTACACCGGAGCAAGTCGTGGCCATTGCAAGCAACATCGGTGGCAAACAGGCTCTTG
AGACGGTTCAGAGACTTCTCCCAGTTCTCTGTCAAGCCCACGGGCTGACTCCCGATCAAGTTGTAGCGAT
TGCGTCGCATGACGGAGGGAAACAAGCATTGGAGACTGTCCAACGGCTCCTTCCCGTGTTGTGTCAAGCC
CACGGTTTGACGCCTGCACAAGTGGTCGCCATCGCCTCCAATATTGGCGGTAAGCAGGCGCTGGAAACAG
TACAGCGCCTGCTGCCTGTACTGTGCCAGGATCATGGACTGACCCCAGACCAGGTAGTCGCAATCGCGTC
AAACGGAGGGGGAAAGCAAGCCCTGGAAACCGTGCAAAGGTTGTTGCCGGTCCTTTGTCAAGACCACGGC
CTTACACCGGAGCAAGTCGTGGCCATTGCAAATAATAACGGTGGCAAACAGGCTCTTGAGACGGTTCAGA
GACTTCTCCCAGTTCTCTGTCAAGCCCACGGGCTGACTCCCGATCAAGTTGTAGCGATTGCGTCGAACAT
TGGAGGGAAACAAGCATTGGAGACTGTCCAACGGCTCCTTCCCGTGTTGTGTCAAGCCCACGGTTTGACG
CCTGCACAAGTGGTCGCCATCGCCAGCCATGATGGCGGTAAGCAGGCGCTGGAAACAGTACAGCGCCTGC
TGCCTGTACTGTGCCAGGATCATGGACTGA
