>Addgene plasmid #36672 | TAL2209 | addgene partial sequence | sequence record 48159 | CMV-F 5'-CGCAAATGGGCGGTAGGCGTG-3'
CTTACTGGCTTATCGAAATTAATACGACTCACTATAGGGAGACCCAAGCTGGCTAGCACCATGGACTACA
AAGACCATGACGGTGATTATAAAGATCATGACATCGATTACAAGGATGACGATGACAAGATGGCCCCCAA
GAAGAAGAGGAAGGTGGGCATTCACCGCGGGGTACCTATGGTGGACTTGAGGACACTCGGTTATTCGCAA
CAGCAACAGGAGAAAATCAAGCCTAAGGTCAGGAGCACCGTCGCGCAACACCACGAGGCGCTTGTGGGGC
ATGGCTTCACTCATGCGCATATTGTCGCGCTTTCACAGCACCCTGCGGCGCTTGGGACGGTGGCTGTCAA
ATACCAAGATATGATTGCGGCCCTGCCCGAAGCCACGCACGAGGCAATTGTAGGGGTCGGTAAACAGTGG
TCGGGAGCGCGAGCACTTGAGGCGCTGCTGACTGTGGCGGGTGAGCTTAGGGGGCCTCCGCTCCAGCTCG
ACACCGGGCAGCTGCTGAAGATCGCGAAGAGAGGGGGAGTAACAGCGGTAGAGGCAGTGCACGCCTGGCG
CAATGCGCTCACCGGGGCCCCCTTGAACCTGACCCCAGACCAGGTAGTCGCAATCGCGTCACATGACGGG
GGAAAGCAAGCCCTGGAAACCGTGCAAAGGTTGTTGCCGGTCCTTTGTCAAGACCACGGCCTTACACCGG
AGCAAGTCGTGGCCATTGCAAATAATAACGGTGGCAAACAGGCTCTTGAGACGGTTCAGAGACTTCTCCC
AGTTCTCTGTCAAGCCCACGGGCTGACTCCCGATCAAGTTGTAGCGATTGCGTCCAACGGTGGAGGGAAA
CAAGCATTGGAGACTGTCCAACGGCTC
