>Addgene plasmid #36672 | TAL2209 | addgene partial sequence | sequence record 48160 | JDS-TALEN-F 5'-TAGGGGTCGGTAAACAGTGG-3'
TGTGGCGGGTGAGCTTAGGGGGCCTCCGCTCCAGCTCGACACCGGGCAGCTGCTGAAGATCGCGAAGAGA
GGGGGAGTAACAGCGGTAGAGGCAGTGCACGCCTGGCGCAATGCGCTCACCGGGGCCCCCTTGAACCTGA
CCCCAGACCAGGTAGTCGCAATCGCGTCACATGACGGGGGAAAGCAAGCCCTGGAAACCGTGCAAAGGTT
GTTGCCGGTCCTTTGTCAAGACCACGGCCTTACACCGGAGCAAGTCGTGGCCATTGCAAATAATAACGGT
GGCAAACAGGCTCTTGAGACGGTTCAGAGACTTCTCCCAGTTCTCTGTCAAGCCCACGGGCTGACTCCCG
ATCAAGTTGTAGCGATTGCGTCCAACGGTGGAGGGAAACAAGCATTGGAGACTGTCCAACGGCTCCTTCC
CGTGTTGTGTCAAGCCCACGGTTTGACGCCTGCACAAGTGGTCGCCATCGCCTCCAATATTGGCGGTAAG
CAGGCGCTGGAAACAGTACAGCGCCTGCTGCCTGTACTGTGCCAGGATCATGGACTGACCCCAGACCAGG
TAGTCGCAATCGCGAACAATAATGGGGGAAAGCAAGCCCTGGAAACCGTGCAAAGGTTGTTGCCGGTCCT
TTGTCAAGACCACGGCCTTACACCGGAGCAAGTCGTGGCCATTGCAAGCAACATCGGTGGCAAACAGGCT
CTTGAGACGGTTCAGAGACTTCTCCCAGTTCTCTGTCAAGCCCACGGGCTGACTCCCGATCAAGTTGTAG
CGATTGCGAATAACAATGGAGGGAAACAAGCATTGGAGACTGTCCAACGGCTCCTTCCCGTGTTGTGTCA
AGCCCACGGTTTGACGCCTGCACAAGTGGTCGCCATCGCCTCCAATATTGGCGGTAAGCAGGCGCTGGAA
A
